Addgene plasmid #207624: pU6-crRNA-MS2
Purpose: Expresses crRNA-MS2 in mammalian cells (with a human-U6 promoter)
Depositing lab: Jay Shendure. Depositing organization: University of Washington. Publication: A molecular proximity sensor based on an engineered, dual-component guide RNA. Choi J, Chen W, Liao H, Li X, Shendure J. Elife. 2025 Feb 12;13:RP98110. doi: 10.7554/eLife.98110. PubMed 39937081.
Backbone
  Vector backbone: pU6-pegRNA-GG-acceptor
  Backbone manufacturer: David Liu
  Vector type: CRISPR
Growth in bacteria
  Bacterial resistance: Ampicillin, 100 μg/mL
  Growth temperature: 37°C
  Growth strain: DH5alpha
  Copy number: High Copy
Gene/Insert
  Gene/Insert name: crRNA-MS2
  Species: Synthetic
  Insert size (bp): 101
  Promoter: hU6
  Cloning method: Restriction Enzyme; 5′ cloning site BsaI (destroyed during cloning); 3′ cloning site BsaI (destroyed during cloning)
  Sequencing primers: 5′ U6
Terms and licenses: Academic/Nonprofit Terms; Industry Terms: Not Available to Industry
Depositor comments: Please visit https://doi.org/10.1101/2023.08.14.553235 for bioRxiv preprint.
How to cite: pU6-crRNA-MS2 was a gift from Jay Shendure (Addgene plasmid # 207624 ; http://n2t.net/addgene:207624 ; RRID:Addgene_207624)
