[The description below was written by a language model from this plasmid's Addgene catalogue record and pLannotate feature annotations shown in this document.]
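Description:
pU6-crRNA-MS2 is a compact (about 2.3 kb) CRISPR-type plasmid for expressing a small synthetic guide RNA component in mammalian cells. It is built on the pU6-pegRNA-GG-acceptor backbone, a Golden Gate acceptor vector. The 101 bp insert was placed between two BsaI sites that were destroyed during cloning. In bacteria the plasmid is maintained at high copy through a ColE1/pUC-type origin of replication. Selection is with ampicillin, via a β-lactamase gene driven by its own bla promoter. The record lists no mammalian selection marker, reporter or protein-coding payload, so the construct appears suited to transient delivery alongside other components.

The payload is a single RNA polymerase III transcription unit. The human U6 promoter drives crRNA-MS2, a synthetic CRISPR RNA (crRNA) carrying an MS2 stem loop, the hairpin bound by the bacteriophage MS2 coat protein. In the annotated sequence the promoter and the MS2 hairpin lie on the same strand, with the hairpin downstream of the promoter, as expected for a U6-driven transcript containing this aptamer. A short fragment resembling attB1 is also annotated near the promoter and is probably a backbone remnant rather than a functional Gateway site.

The associated publication describes a molecular proximity sensor based on an engineered, dual-component guide RNA. This suggests that the plasmid supplies the crRNA half of a split guide, with the MS2 hairpin acting as a handle for coat-protein fusions. The record does not state the spacer target, the partner RNA or the Cas effector used.
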