Features (pLannotate 1.2.2; 6 found; start..end, strand, type, name):
    104..692     +  rep_origin     ori: high-copy-number ColE1/pMB1/pBR322/pUC origin of replication
    840..858     -  misc_RNA       MS2 stem loop: stem loop that binds the bacteriophage MS2 coat protein
    905..1145    -  promoter       U6 promoter: RNA polymerase III promoter for human U6 snRNA
   1197..1214    -  protein_bind   attB1 (fragment): mutant version of attB; recombination site for the Gateway® BP reaction BP Clonase™
   1252..1356    +  promoter       AmpR promoter: bla
   1357..2217    +  CDS            AmpR: β-lactamase; bla; confers resistance to ampicillin, carbenicillin, and related antibiotics
>Addgene plasmid #207624 | pU6-crRNA-MS2 | addgene full sequence | sequence record 409944 | Addgene NGS Result
TCTAGGTGAAGATCCTTTTTGATAATCTCATGACCAAAATCCCTTAACGTGAGTTTTCGTTCCACTGAGC
GTCAGACCCCGTAGAAAAGATCAAAGGATCTTCTTGAGATCCTTTTTTTCTGCGCGTAATCTGCTGCTTG
CAAACAAAAAAACCACCGCTACCAGCGGTGGTTTGTTTGCCGGATCAAGAGCTACCAACTCTTTTTCCGA
AGGTAACTGGCTTCAGCAGAGCGCAGATACCAAATACTGTTCTTCTAGTGTAGCCGTAGTTAGGCCACCA
CTTCAAGAACTCTGTAGCACCGCCTACATACCTCGCTCTGCTAATCCTGTTACCAGTGGCTGCTGCCAGT
GGCGATAAGTCGTGTCTTACCGGGTTGGACTCAAGACGATAGTTACCGGATAAGGCGCAGCGGTCGGGCT
GAACGGGGGGTTCGTGCACACAGCCCAGCTTGGAGCGAACGACCTACACCGAACTGAGATACCTACAGCG
TGAGCTATGAGAAAGCGCCACGCTTCCCGAAGGGAGAAAGGCGGACAGGTATCCGGTAAGCGGCAGGGTC
GGAACAGGAGAGCGCACGAGGGAGCTTCCAGGGGGAAACGCCTGGTATCTTTATAGTCCTGTCGGGTTTC
GCCACCTCTGACTTGAGCGTCGATTTTTGTGATGCTCGTCAGGGGGGCGGAGCCTATGGAAAAACGCCAG
CAACGCGGCCTTTTTACGGTTCCTGGCCTTTTGCTGGCCTTTTGCTCACATGTCATATGTAGAGAGGTAC
CTCGAGCGGCCCAAGCTTAAAAAAATTTCTAGTTGGTTTAACGCGTAACTAGATAGAACCGCGTCAACCA
CATGGGTGATCCTCATGTGGAGAAGCGCTCTTAAACTCACGTGCTCAGTCTGGGCCGGTGTTTCGTCCTT
TCCACAAGATATATAAAGCCAAGAAATCGAAATACTTTCAAGTTACGGTAAGCATATGATAGTCCATTTT
AAAACATAATTTTAAAACTGCAAACTACCCAAGAAATTATTACTTTCTACGTCACGTATTTTGTACTAAT
ATCTTTGTGTTTACAGTCAAATTAATTCTAATTATCTCTCTAACAGCCTTGTATCGTATATGCAAATATG
AAGGAATCATGGGAAATAGGCCCTCTTCCTGCCCGACCTTGGTACCGGATCCAGTCGACTGAATTGGTTC
CTTTAAAGCCTGCTTTTTTGTACAGCTAGCGACGTCAGGTGGCACTTTTCGGGGAAATGTGCGCGGAACC
CCTATTTGTTTATTTTTCTAAATACATTCAAATATGTATCCGCTCATGAGACAATAACCCTGATAAATGC
TTCAATAATATTGAAAAAGGAAGAGTATGAGTATTCAACATTTCCGTGTCGCCCTTATTCCCTTTTTTGC
GGCATTTTGCCTTCCTGTTTTTGCTCACCCAGAAACGCTGGTGAAAGTAAAAGATGCTGAAGATCAGTTG
GGTGCACGAGTGGGTTACATCGAACTGGATCTCAACAGCGGTAAGATCCTTGAGAGTTTTCGCCCCGAAG
AACGTTTTCCAATGATGAGCACTTTTAAAGTTCTGCTATGTGGCGCGGTATTATCCCGTATTGACGCCGG
GCAAGAGCAACTCGGTCGCCGCATACACTATTCTCAGAATGACTTGGTTGAGTACTCACCAGTCACAGAA
AAGCATCTTACGGATGGCATGACAGTAAGAGAATTATGCAGTGCTGCCATAACCATGAGTGATAACACTG
CGGCCAACTTACTTCTGACAACGATCGGAGGACCGAAGGAGCTAACCGCTTTTTTGCACAACATGGGGGA
TCATGTAACTCGCCTTGATCGTTGGGAACCGGAGCTGAATGAAGCCATACCAAACGACGAGCGTGACACC
ACGATGCCTGTAGCAATGGCAACAACGTTGCGCAAACTATTAACTGGCGAACTACTTACTCTAGCTTCCC
GGCAACAATTAATAGACTGGATGGAGGCGGATAAAGTTGCAGGACCACTTCTGCGCTCGGCCCTTCCGGC
TGGCTGGTTTATTGCTGATAAATCTGGAGCCGGTGAGCGTGGATCTCGCGGTATCATTGCAGCACTGGGG
CCAGATGGTAAGCCCTCCCGTATCGTAGTTATCTACACGACGGGGAGTCAGGCAACTATGGATGAACGAA
ATAGACAGATCGCTGAGATAGGTGCCTCACTGATTAAGCATTGGTAACTGTCAGACCAAGTTTACTCATA
TATACTTTAGATTGATTTAAAACTTCATTTTTAATTTAAAAGGA
